Addgene plasmid #126844: Pk_MSP5-Cd4-bio-His
Purpose: Expression of recombinant P. knowlesi protein in mammalian cells
Depositing lab: Gavin Wright. Depositing organization: Wellcome Sanger Institute. Publication: A panel of recombinant proteins from human-infective Plasmodium species for serological surveillance. Muller-Sienerth N, Shilts J, Kadir KA, Yman V, Homann MV, Asghar M, Ngasala B, Singh B, Farnert A, Wright GJ. Malar J. 2020 Jan 17;19(1):31. doi: 10.1186/s12936-020-3111-5. PubMed 31952523.
Backbone
  Vector backbone: pTT3
  Backbone manufacturer: Yves Durocher, NRC
  Backbone size w/o insert (bp): 6688
  Total vector size (bp): 7686
  Vector type: Mammalian Expression
Growth in bacteria
  Bacterial resistance: Ampicillin, 100 μg/mL
  Growth temperature: 37°C
  Growth strain: DH5alpha
  Copy number: High Copy
Gene/Insert
  Gene/Insert name: MSP5 (alt names: PKNH_0414200; PKH_041310)
  Species: Plasmodium knowlesi
  Insert size (bp): 998
  GenBank ID: CAQ38503.1
  Entrez Gene: PKH_041310 (a.k.a. PKH_041310)
  Promoter: CMV
  Tag / fusion protein: ratCd4(d3+4)-bio-6His (C terminal on backbone)
  Cloning method: Restriction Enzyme; 5′ cloning site NotI (not destroyed); 3′ cloning site AscI (not destroyed)
  Sequencing primers: 5′ CMV-F
Resource information
  A portion of this plasmid was derived from a plasmid made by: Insert was chemically synthesised.
Terms and licenses: Academic/Nonprofit Terms; Industry Terms: Not Available to Industry
How to cite: Pk_MSP5-Cd4-bio-His was a gift from Gavin Wright (Addgene plasmid # 126844 ; http://n2t.net/addgene:126844 ; RRID:Addgene_126844)
