[The description below was written by a language model from this plasmid's Addgene catalogue record and pLannotate feature annotations shown in this document.]
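Description:
Pk_MSP5-Cd4-bio-His is a mammalian expression plasmid built on the pTT3 backbone for producing a recombinant, secreted form of merozoite surface protein 5 (MSP5) from Plasmodium knowlesi. In bacteria it is maintained through a high-copy ColE1/pUC-type origin and selected with ampicillin via the β-lactamase gene. The backbone also carries a fragment of the Epstein-Barr virus oriP, which in cells expressing EBNA1 supports episomal retention and thereby boosts yields in transient transfections. Short lac, tet and bla fragments annotated near the origin appear to be backbone remnants with no role in expression.

The expression cassette is driven by the human CMV immediate-early enhancer and promoter, followed by adenovirus-derived leader and splice elements and a chimeric intron fragment that aid transcript processing; the adenoviral "PTP" hit on the reverse strand most likely reflects this leader region rather than a functional coding sequence. A mouse immunoglobulin heavy chain signal sequence directs the product into the secretory pathway. The chemically synthesised MSP5 insert of about 1 kb sits between retained NotI and AscI sites, in the unannotated stretch between the signal peptide and the tag. It is fused at its C terminus to a backbone-encoded tag comprising rat Cd4 domains 3 and 4, a biotinylation ("bio") sequence and a hexahistidine tag, and the cassette ends with a rabbit β-globin polyadenylation signal. The Cd4 portion is detected in the feature table, whereas the small bio and His elements are not annotated separately. The His tag allows metal-affinity purification, and the bio tag would allow capture on streptavidin surfaces. The plasmid belongs to a panel of proteins from human-infective Plasmodium species intended for serological surveillance.
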