Features (pLannotate 1.2.2; 18 found; start..end, strand, type, name):
      1..380     +  enhancer       CMV enhancer: human cytomegalovirus immediate early enhancer
    382..581     +  promoter       CMV promoter: human cytomegalovirus (CMV) immediate early promoter
    649..687     +  misc_feature   Ad SA (fragment): adenovirus major late transcript splice acceptor (Friedrich and Soriano, 1991)
    720..929     -  CDS            PTP (fragment): TERM_ADE02 - Experimental evidence at protein level: Swiss-Prot protein existence level 1. Protein covalently bound to the viral DNA that acts as a primer for viral genomic replication by DNA strand displacement. Assembles on the viral origin of replication in an initiation complex with viral polymerase, DBP, host NFIA and host POU2F1/OCT1. During initiation, the polymerase covalently couples the first dCTP with Ser- 580 of pTP. The terminal protein stimulates the template activity over 20 fold compared to protein-free templates. Neo-synthesized viral genomes are linked to two preterminal prot
    960..1049    +  intron         chimeric intron (fragment): chimera between introns from adenovirus and immunoglobulin heavy chain genes
   1068..1114    +  CDS            IgH signal sequence (fragment): signal sequence from the mouse immunoglobulin heavy chain variable region
   2193..2753    +  CDS            Cd4 (fragment): CD4_RAT - Experimental evidence at protein level: Swiss-Prot protein existence level 1. Integral membrane glycoprotein that plays an essential role in the immune response and serves multiple functions in responses against both external and internal offenses. In T-cells, functions primarily as a coreceptor for MHC class II molecule:peptide complex. The antigens presented by class II peptides are derived from extracellular proteins while class I peptides are derived from cytosolic proteins. Interacts simultaneously with the T-cell receptor (TCR) and the MHC class II presented by antigen presenti
   2913..2968    +  polyA_signal   β-globin poly(A) signal: rabbit β-globin polyadenylation signal (Gil and Proudfoot, 1987)
   3482..5163    -  rep_origin     oriP (fragment): Epstein-Barr virus oriP replication origin (Yates et al., 2000)
   5290..5394    +  promoter       AmpR promoter: bla
   5395..6255    +  CDS            AmpR: β-lactamase; bla; confers resistance to ampicillin, carbenicillin, and related antibiotics
   6426..7014    +  rep_origin     ori: high-copy-number ColE1/pMB1/pBR322/pUC origin of replication
   7197..7289    +  CDS            lacI (fragment): lac repressor; lacI; The lac repressor binds to the lac operator to inhibit transcription in E. coli. This inhibition can be relieved by adding lactose or isopropyl-β-D-thiogalactopyranoside (IPTG).
   7302..7323    +  protein_bind   CAP binding site: CAP binding activates transcription in the presence of cAMP. E. coli catabolite activator protein
   7338..7368    +  promoter       lac promoter: promoter for the E. coli lac operon
   7376..7392    +  protein_bind   lac operator: The lac repressor binds to the lac operator to inhibit transcription in E. coli. This inhibition can be relieved by adding lactose or isopropyl-β-D-thiogalactopyranoside (IPTG). lac repressor encoded by lacI
   7462..7478    +  promoter       tet promoter (fragment): E. coli promoter for tetracycline efflux protein gene
   7488..7513    -  CDS            bla(M) (fragment): β-lactamase lacking the signal sequence; bla(M); allows cytosolic expression of β-lactamase
>Addgene plasmid #126844 | Pk_MSP5-Cd4-bio-His | addgene full sequence | sequence record 245944 | Addgene NGS Result
GACATTGATTATTGACTAGTTATTAATAGTAATCAATTACGGGGTCATTAGTTCATAGCCCATATATGGA
GTTCCGCGTTACATAACTTACGGTAAATGGCCCGCCTGGCTGACCGCCCAACGACCCCCGCCCATTGACG
TCAATAATGACGTATGTTCCCATAGTAACGCCAATAGGGACTTTCCATTGACGTCAATGGGTGGAGTATT
TACGGTAAACTGCCCACTTGGCAGTACATCAAGTGTATCATATGCCAAGTCCGCCCCCTATTGACGTCAA
TGACGGTAAATGGCCCGCCTGGCATTATGCCCAGTACATGACCTTACGGGACTTTCCTACTTGGCAGTAC
ATCTACGTATTAGTCATCGCTATTACCATGGTGATGCGGTTTTGGCAGTACACCAATGGGCGTGGATAGC
GGTTTGACTCACGGGGATTTCCAAGTCTCCACCCCATTGACGTCAATGGGAGTTTGTTTTGGCACCAAAA
TCAACGGGACTTTCCAAAATGTCGTAATAACCCCGCCCCGTTGACGCAAATGGGCGGTAGGCGTGTACGG
TGGGAGGTCTATATAAGCAGAGCTCGTTTAGTGAACCGTCAGATCCTCACTCTCTTCCGCATCGCTGTCT
GCGAGGGCCAGCTGTTGGGCTCGCGGTTGAGGACAAACTCTTCGCGGTCTTTCCAGTACTCTTGGATCGG
AAACCCGTCGGCCTCCGAACGGTACTCCGCCACCGAGGGACCTGAGCGAGTCCGCATCGACCGGATCGGA
AAACCTCTCGAGAAAGGCGTCTAACCAGTCACAGTCGCAAGGTAGGCTGAGCACCGTGGCGGGCGGCAGC
GGGTGGCGGTCGGGGTTGTTTCTGGCGGAGGTGCTGCTGATGATGTAATTAAAGTAGGCGGTCTTGAGAC
GGCGGATGGTCGAGGTGAGGTGTGGCAGGCTTGAGATCCAGCTGTTGGGGTGAGTACTCCCTCTCAAAAG
CGGGCATTACTTCTGCGCTAAGATTGTCAGTTTCCAAAAACGAGGAGGATTTGATATTCACCTGGCCCGA
TCTGGCCATACACTTGAGTGACAATGACATCCACTTTGCCTTTCTCTCCACAGGTGTCCACTCCCAGGTC
CAAGTTTGCCACCATGGAGTTTCAGACCCAGGTACTCATGTCCCTGCTGCTCTGCATGTCTGGTGCGGCC
GCCCATCCTCTGAAGTTCAGCTTCTGGCGGGAAGAGAAGATCCACCTCCAGATCTACACCAACCGGCTGC
TGAGAGAGGAAGGCAAGAACGACAACGTGGAACAGATGGAAAGCCCCAGCATCAGCGGCACCGAGGGCAA
GAAAGAAATCCAGATGATCAGCCATCTGCAGCTCCAGAGCGGCAAGCACGACCAGGTGTCCTTTCTGAGC
GCCAACGACGCCAACCTGAAGGGCGCCAATGAGGAAGCCTCTGCCGAGAGCGGCGAGAACGGCAAGAAGT
CCGACGAGGAAAACGTGAAGAAAAGCGACGAAGAGAACGCCAAAAAGTCTGATGAAGAGAACAAGGACGC
CAACAGCAACACCAAGGATGCCGAGTCCGCCGAGGGCGAAGAGAATCCCGTGTCCCAGGAAAACCAGATG
AAGACCCTGAACAACGAAGAGGACAAGACCAACGATGGCAAGAAGAACGGGGACGAGGAAGATAAGAAGG
GCGAAAAGGGCAAGGACGACGGCAAGGGCGAGGAAGGCTCCGAGGAAAAGATGGAAGAGTCCGCCAAGAA
AGAGGAAGAGAATACCGAGGCCAACAAGAACCTGGAAAGCAAGCACGCCGAGGCCGAGGTGTCCGAGCAC
AAGCAGGATGTGACAACCCCTGAGGGCGGCAAGGATAGCCCCGAAGGCGAGAACCAGAAAGAGAACACCC
CTAACAACGCCAACCAGGAAAATCAGGAAAACGCCGACAACGACGAGAACAAGCTGCACCTGGACAAGCT
GGACGACGACGTGCCACACTACAGCGCCCTGCGGAACAACCGGGTGGACAAGGGCATCACCGACAGCATG
ATGCTGAAGAACATCATCGAGGATAACACCAAGAGCTGCAGCGTGAACAACGGCGGCTGCGCCGACGACC
AGATCTGCATCCGGATCAACAACATGGGCATCAAGTGCATCTGCAAAGAGGGCCACCTGTTCGGCGGCAA
GTGTATCCTGAGCAGAAGCTCTGGCGCGCCGTCGACCTCCATCACGGCCTATAAGAGTGAGGGGGAGTCA
GCGGAGTTCTCCTTCCCACTCAACCTTGGAGAGGAAAGCCTGCAGGGAGAGTTGAGATGGAAGGCAGAGA
AGGCTCCTTCTTCCCAGTCCTGGATCACCTTCTCCCTAAAGAACCAAAAGGTGTCTGTGCAGAAGTCTAC
TAGCAACCCCAAGTTCCAGCTGTCCGAAACGCTCCCACTCACCCTTCAGATACCCCAGGTCTCCCTTCAG
TTTGCTGGTTCTGGCAACCTGACCCTGACTCTGGACAGAGGGATACTGTATCAGGAAGTGAACCTGGTGG
TGATGAAAGTGACTCAGCCCGACAGCAACACTTTGACCTGTGAGGTGATGGGACCCACCTCACCCAAGAT
GAGACTGATCTTGAAGCAGGAGAATCAGGAGGCCAGGGTCTCCAGGCAGGAGAAAGTGATTCAAGTGCAG
GCCCCTGAAGCAGGGGTGTGGCAATGTCTACTGAGTGAAGGTGAAGAGGTCAAGATGGACTCCAAGATCC
AGGTTTTATCCAAAGGGTTGAATTCCGGCAGCCTGCACCACATCCTGGACGCCCAGAAGATGCTGTGGAA
CCACAGGGACAGGAACCTGCCTCCTCTGGCCCCTCTGGGCCCCCACCACCATCACCACCATTGAGTCTAG
ACACGTGATTAATTAAGGATCCCCCGACCTCGACCTCTGGCTAATAAAGGAAATTTATTTTCATTGCAAT
AGTGTGTTGGAATTTTTTGTGTCTCTCACTCGGAAGGACATATGGGAGGGCAAATCATTTGGTCGAGATC
CCTCGGAGATCTCTAGCTAGAGGATCGATCCCCGCCCCGGACGAACTAAACCTGACTACGACATCTCTGC
CCCTTCTTCGCGGGGCAGTGCATGTAATCCCTTCAGTTGGTTGGTACAACTTGCCAACTGGGCCCTGTTC
CACATGTGACACGGGGGGGGACCAAACACAAAGGGGTTCTCTGACTGTAGTTGACATCCTTATAAATGGA
TGTGCACATTTGCCAACACTGAGTGGCTTTCATCCTGGAGCAGACTTTGCAGTCTGTGGACTGCAACACA
ACATTGCCTTTATGTGTAACTCTTGGCTGAAGCTCTTACACCAATGCTGGGGGACATGTACCTCCCAGGG
GCCCAGGAAGACTACGGGAGGCTACACCAACGTCAATCAGAGGGGCCTGTGTAGCTACCGATAAGCGGAC
CCTCAAGAGGGCATTAGCAATAGTGTTTATAAGGCCCCCTTGTTAACCCTAAACGGGTAGCATATGCTTC
CCGGGTAGTAGTATATACTATCCAGACTAACCCTAATTCAATAGCATATGTTACCCAACGGGAAGCATAT
GCTATCGAATTAGGGTTAGTAAAAGGGTCCTAAGGAACAGCGATATCTCCCACCCCATGAGCTGTCACGG
TTTTATTTACATGGGGTCAGGATTCCACGAGGGTAGTGAACCATTTTAGTCACAAGGGCAGTGGCTGAAG
ATCAAGGAGCGGGCAGTGAACTCTCCTGAATCTTCGCCTGCTTCTTCATTCTCCTTCGTTTAGCTAATAG
AATAACTGCTGAGTTGTGAACAGTAAGGTGTATGTGAGGTGCTCGAAAACAAGGTTTCAGGTGACGCCCC
CAGAATAAAATTTGGACGGGGGGTTCAGTGGTGGCATTGTGCTATGACACCAATATAACCCTCACAAACC
CCTTGGGCAATAAATACTAGTGTAGGAATGAAACATTCTGAATATCTTTAACAATAGAAATCCATGGGGT
GGGGACAAGCCGTAAAGACTGGATGTCCATCTCACACGAATTTATGGCTATGGGCAACACATAATCCTAG
TGCAATATGATACTGGGGTTATTAAGATGTGTCCCAGGCAGGGACCAAGACAGGTGAACCATGTTGTTAC
ACTCTATTTGTAACAAGGGGAAAGAGAGTGGACGCCGACAGCAGCGGACTCCACTGGTTGTCTCTAACAC
CCCCGAAAATTAAACGGGGCTCCACGCCAATGGGGCCCATAAACAAAGACAAGTGGCCACTCTTTTTTTT
GAAATTGTGGAGTGGGGGCACGCGTCAGCCCCCACACGCCGCCCTGCGGTTTTGGACTGTAAAATAAGGG
TGTAATAACTTGGCTGATTGTAACCCCGCTAACCACTGCGGTCAAACCACTTGCCCACAAAACCACTAAT
GGCACCCCGGGGAATACCTGCATAAGTAGGTGGGCGGGCCAAGATAGGGGCGCGATTGCTGCGATCTGGA
GGACAAATTACACACACTTGCGCCTGAGCGCCAAGCACAGGGTTGTTGGTCCTCATATTCACGAGGTCGC
TGAGAGCACGGTGGGCTAATGTTGCCATGGGTAGCATATACTACCCAAATATCTGGATAGCATATGCTAT
CCTAATCTATATCTGGGTAGCATAGGCTATCCTAATCTATATCTGGGTAGCATATGCTATCCTAATCTAT
ATCTGGGTAGTATATGCTATCCTAATTTATATCTGGGTAGCATAGGCTATCCTAATCTATATCTGGGTAG
CATATGCTATCCTAATCTATATCTGGGTAGTATATGCTATCCTAATCTGTATCCGGGTAGCATATGCTAT
CCTAATAGAGATTAGGGTAGTATATGCTATCCTAATTTATATCTGGGTAGCATATACTACCCAAATATCT
GGATAGCATATGCTATCCTAATCTATATCTGGGTAGCATATGCTATCCTAATCTATATCTGGGTAGCATA
GGCTATCCTAATCTATATCTGGGTAGCATATGCTATCCTAATCTATATCTGGGTAGTATATGCTATCCTA
ATTTATATCTGGGTAGCATAGGCTATCCTAATCTATATCTGGGTAGCATATGCTATCCTAATCTATATCT
GGGTAGTATATGCTATCCTAATCTGTATCCGGGTAGCATATGCTATCCTCATGATAAGCTGTCAAACATG
AGAATTTTCTTGAAGACGAAAGGGCCTCGTGATACGCCTATTTTTATAGGTTAATGTCATGATAATAATG
GTTTCTTAGACGTCAGGTGGCACTTTTCGGGGAAATGTGCGCGGAACCCCTATTTGTTTATTTTTCTAAA
TACATTCAAATATGTATCCGCTCATGAGACAATAACCCTGATAAATGCTTCAATAATATTGAAAAAGGAA
GAGTATGAGTATTCAACATTTCCGTGTCGCCCTTATTCCCTTTTTTGCGGCATTTTGCCTTCCTGTTTTT
GCTCACCCAGAAACGCTGGTGAAAGTAAAAGATGCTGAAGATCAGTTGGGTGCACGAGTGGGTTACATCG
AACTGGATCTCAACAGCGGTAAGATCCTTGAGAGTTTTCGCCCCGAAGAACGTTTTCCAATGATGAGCAC
TTTTAAAGTTCTGCTATGTGGCGCGGTATTATCCCGTGTTGACGCCGGGCAAGAGCAACTCGGTCGCCGC
ATACACTATTCTCAGAATGACTTGGTTGAGTACTCACCAGTCACAGAAAAGCATCTTACGGATGGCATGA
CAGTAAGAGAATTATGCAGTGCTGCCATAACCATGAGTGATAACACTGCGGCCAACTTACTTCTGACAAC
GATCGGAGGACCGAAGGAGCTAACCGCTTTTTTGCACAACATGGGGGATCATGTAACTCGCCTTGATCGT
TGGGAACCGGAGCTGAATGAAGCCATACCAAACGACGAGCGTGACACCACGATGCCTGCAGCAATGGCAA
CAACGTTGCGCAAACTATTAACTGGCGAACTACTTACTCTAGCTTCCCGGCAACAATTAATAGACTGGAT
GGAGGCGGATAAAGTTGCAGGACCACTTCTGCGCTCGGCCCTTCCGGCTGGCTGGTTTATTGCTGATAAA
TCTGGAGCCGGTGAGCGTGGGTCTCGCGGTATCATTGCAGCACTGGGGCCAGATGGTAAGCCCTCCCGTA
TCGTAGTTATCTACACGACGGGGAGTCAGGCAACTATGGATGAACGAAATAGACAGATCGCTGAGATAGG
TGCCTCACTGATTAAGCATTGGTAACTGTCAGACCAAGTTTACTCATATATACTTTAGATTGATTTAAAA
CTTCATTTTTAATTTAAAAGGATCTAGGTGAAGATCCTTTTTGATAATCTCATGACCAAAATCCCTTAAC
GTGAGTTTTCGTTCCACTGAGCGTCAGACCCCGTAGAAAAGATCAAAGGATCTTCTTGAGATCCTTTTTT
TCTGCGCGTAATCTGCTGCTTGCAAACAAAAAAACCACCGCTACCAGCGGTGGTTTGTTTGCCGGATCAA
GAGCTACCAACTCTTTTTCCGAAGGTAACTGGCTTCAGCAGAGCGCAGATACCAAATACTGTTCTTCTAG
TGTAGCCGTAGTTAGGCCACCACTTCAAGAACTCTGTAGCACCGCCTACATACCTCGCTCTGCTAATCCT
GTTACCAGTGGCTGCTGCCAGTGGCGATAAGTCGTGTCTTACCGGGTTGGACTCAAGACGATAGTTACCG
GATAAGGCGCAGCGGTCGGGCTGAACGGGGGGTTCGTGCACACAGCCCAGCTTGGAGCGAACGACCTACA
CCGAACTGAGATACCTACAGCGTGAGCTATGAGAAAGCGCCACGCTTCCCGAAGGGAGAAAGGCGGACAG
GTATCCGGTAAGCGGCAGGGTCGGAACAGGAGAGCGCACGAGGGAGCTTCCAGGGGGAAACGCCTGGTAT
CTTTATAGTCCTGTCGGGTTTCGCCACCTCTGACTTGAGCGTCGATTTTTGTGATGCTCGTCAGGGGGGC
GGAGCCTATGGAAAAACGCCAGCAACGCGGCCTTTTTACGGTTCCTGGCCTTTTGCTGGCCTTTTGCTCA
CATGTTCTTTCCTGCGTTATCCCCTGATTCTGTGGATAACCGTATTACCGCCTTTGAGTGAGCTGATACC
GCTCGCCGCAGCCGAACGACCGAGCGCAGCGAGTCAGTGAGCGAGGAAGCGGAAGAGCGCCCAATACGCA
AACCGCCTCTCCCCGCGCGTTGGCCGATTCATTAATGCAGCTGGCACGACAGGTTTCCCGACTGGAAAGC
GGGCAGTGAGCGCAACGCAATTAATGTGAGTTAGCTCACTCATTAGGCACCCCAGGCTTTACACTTTATG
CTTCCGGCTCGTATGTTGTGTGGAATTGTGAGCGGATAACAATTTCACACAGGAAACAGCTATGACCATG
ATTACGCCAAGCTCTAGCTAGAGGTCGACCAATTCTCATGTTTGACAGCTTATCATCGCAGATCCGGGCA
ACGTTGTTGCCATTGCTGCAGGCGCAGAACTGGTAGGTATGGAAGATCTATACATTGAATCAATATTGGC
AATTAGCCATATTAGTCATTGGTTATATAGCATAAATCAATATTGGCTATTGGCCATTGCATACGTTGTA
TCTATATCATAATATGTACATTTATATTGGCTCATGTCCAATATGACCGCCATGTT
